>Addgene plasmid #116947 | pOSIP-KL-mcherry | addgene full sequence | sequence record 240243 | Addgene NGS Result
TGCAGGCATGCCTCGAGATGCATGGCGCCTAACCTAAACTGACAGGCATCAAATTAAGCAGAAGGCCATC
CTGACGGATGGCCTTTTTGCGTTTCGAACAATTGAAAAAACCTCGCGCCTTACCTGTTGAGTAATAGTCA
AAAGCCTCCGGTCGGAGGCTTTTGACTTTCTGCTTACTGAATTTCGGTGGTGCCGTTAATTAACCGGTGG
GCCCTCATGATAATAATGGTTTCTTAGACGTCCGAAGTTCCTATTCTCTAGAAAGTATAGGAACTTCCCT
AGTCAGCCAAACGTCTCTTCAGGCCACTGACTAGCGATAACTTTCCCCACAACGGAACAACTCTCATTGC
ATGGGATCATTGGGTACTGTGGGTTTAGTGGTTGTAAAAACACCTGACCGCTATCCCTGATCAGTTTCTT
GAAGGTAAACTCATCACCCCCAAGTCTGGCTATGCAGAAATCACCTGGCTCAACAGCCTGCTCAGGGTCA
ACGAGAATTAACATTCCGTCAGGAAAGCTTGGCTTGGAGCCTGTTGGTGCGGTCATGGAATTACCTTCAA
CCTCAAGCCAGAATGCAGAATCACTGGCTTTTTTGGTTGTGCTTACCCATCTCTCCGCATCACCTTTGGT
AAAGGTTCTAAGCTTAGGTGAGAACATCCCTGCCTGAACATGAGAAAAAACAGGGTACTCATACTCACTT
CTAAGTGACGGCTGCATACTAACCGCTTCATACATCTCGTAGATTTCTCTGGCGATTGAAGGGCTAAATT
CTTCAACGCTAACTTTGAGAATTTTTGTAAGCAATGCGGCGTTATAAGCATTTAATGCATTGATGCCATT
AAATAAAGCACCAACGCCTGACTGCCCCATCCCCATCTTGTCTGCGACAGATTCCTGGGATAAGCCAAGT
TCATTTTTCTTTTTTTCATAAATTGCTTTAAGGCGACGTGCGTCCTCAAGCTGCTCTTGTGTTAATGGTT
TCTTTTTTGTGCTCATACGTTAAATCTATCACCGCAAGGGATAAATATCTAACACCGTGCGTGTTGACTA
TTTTACCTCTGGCGGTGATAATGGTTGCATGTACTAAGGAGGTTGTATACGCGTCGTCGATGGGTTCGGG
AATGCAGGATATTCCCACCTCCGGTTAAGGATGGAAGAGAGTATCTGTTCCACGAATCAGCGGTAAAGGT
TGACTTAAATCGACCAGTAACAGGTGGCCTTTTGAAGAGGATCAGAAATGGGAAGAAGGCGAAGTCATGA
GCGCCGGGATTTACCCCCTAACCTTTATATAAGAAACAATGGATATTACTGCTACAGGGACCCAAGGACG
GGTAAAGAGTTTGGATTAGGCAGAGACAGGCGAATCGCAATCACTGAAGCTATACAGGCCAACATTGAGT
TATTTTCAGGACACAAACACAAGCCTCTGACAGCGAGAATCAACAGTGATAATTCCGTTACGTTACATTC
ATGGCTTGATCGCTACGAAAAAATCCTGGCCAGCAGAGGAATCAAGCAGAAGACACTCATAAATTACATG
AGCAAAATTAAAGCAATAAGGAGGGGTCTGCCTGATGCTCCACTTGAAGACATCACCACAAAAGAAATTG
CGGCAATGCTCAATGGATACATAGACGAGGGCAAGGCGGCGTCAGCCAAGTTAATCAGATCAACACTGAG
CGATGCATTCCGAGAGGCAATAGCTGAAGGCCATATAACAACAAACCATGTCGCTGCCACTCGCGCAGCA
AAATCAGAGGTAAGGAGATCAAGACTTACGGCTGACGAATACCTGAAAATTTATCAAGCAGCAGAATCAT
CACCATGTTGGCTCAGACTTGCAATGGAACTGGCTGTTGTTACCGGGCAACGAGTTGGTGATTTATGCGA
AATGAAGTGGTCTGATATCGTAGATGGATATCTTTATGTCGAGCAAAGCAAAACAGGCGTAAAAATTGCC
ATCCCAACAGCATTGCATATTGATGCTCTCGGAATATCAATGAAGGAAACACTTGATAAATGCAAAGAGA
TTCTTGGCGGAGAAACCATAATTGCATCTACTCGTCGCGAACCGCTTTCATCCGGCACAGTATCAAGGTA
TTTTATGCGCGCACGAAAAGCATCAGGTCTTTCCTTCGAAGGGGATCCGCCTACCTTTCACGAGTTGCGC
AGTTTGTCTGCAAGACTCTATGAGAAGCAGATAAGCGATAAGTTTGCTCAACATCTTCTCGGGCATAAGT
CGGACACCATGGCATCACAGTATCGTGATGACAGAGGCAGGGAGTGGGACAAAATTGAAATCAAATAATG
ATTTTATTTTGACTGATAGTGACCTGTTCGTTGCAACAAATTGATAAGCAATGCCAAGCTTGGCACTGGC
TGATCAGCTAGCCCATGGGTATGGACAGTTTTCCCTTTGATATGTAACGCACGTTGTGTCTCAAAATCTC
TGATGTTACATTGCACAAGATAAAAATATATCATCATGAACAATAAAACTGTCTGCTTACATAAACAGTA
ATACAAGGGGTGTTATGAGCCATATTCAACGGGAAACGTCTTGCTCCCGTCCGCGCTTAAACTCCAACAT
GGACGCTGATTTATATGGGTATAAATGGGCTCGCGATAATGTCGGGCAATCAGGTGCGACAATCTATCGC
TTGTATGGGAAGCCCGATGCGCCAGAGTTGTTTCTGAAACATGGCAAAGGTAGCGTTGCCAATGATGTTA
CAGATGAGATGGTCCGTCTCAACTGGCTGACGGAGTTTATGCCTCTCCCGACCATCAAGCATTTTATCCG
TACTCCTGATGATGCGTGGTTACTCACCACCGCGATTCCTGGGAAAACAGCCTTCCAGGTATTAGAAGAA
TATCCTGATTCAGGTGAAAATATTGTTGATGCGCTGGCCGTGTTCCTGCGCCGGTTACATTCGATTCCTG
TTTGTAATTGTCCTTTTAACAGCGATCGTGTATTTCGTCTTGCTCAGGCGCAATCACGCATGAATAACGG
TTTGGTTGATGCGAGTGATTTTGATGACGAGCGTAATGGCTGGCCTGTTGAACAAGTCTGGAAAGAAATG
CACAAGCTCTTGCCATTCTCACCGGATTCAGTCGTCACTCATGGTGATTTCTCACTTGATAACCTTATTT
TTGACGAGGGGAAATTAATAGGTTGTATTGATGTTGGACGGGTCGGAATCGCAGACCGTTACCAGGACCT
TGCCATTCTTTGGAACTGCCTCGGTGAGTTTTCTCCTTCATTACAGAAACGGCTTTTTCAAAAATATGGT
ATTGATAATCCTGATATGAATAAATTGCAGTTTCATTTGATGCTCGATGAGTTTTTCTAATAATACTAGC
AGAAATCATCCTTAGCGAAAGCTAAGGATTTTTTTTATCTGATTACCGCCTTTGAGTGAGCGTCGACCTA
GTGCGGCCGCAAGATCCGGCCACGATGCGTCCGGCGTAGAGGATCTGAAGATCAGCAGTTCAACCTGTTG
ATAGTACGTACTAAGCTCTCATGTTTCACGTACTAAGCTCTCATGTTTAACGTACTAAGCTCTCATGTTT
AACGAACTAAACCCTCATGGCTAACGTACTAAGCTCTCATGGCTAACGTACTAAGCTCTCATGTTTCACG
TACTAAGCTCTCATGTTTGAACAATAAAATTAATATAAATCAGCAACTTAAATAGCCTCTAAGGTTTTAA
GTTTTATAAGAAAAAAAAGAATATATAAGGCTTTTAAAGCTTTTAAGGTTTAACGGTTGTGGACAACAAG
CCAGGGATGTAACGCACTGAGAAGCCCTTAGAGCCTCTCAAAGCAATTTTGAGTGACACAGGAACACTTA
ACGGCTGACATGGGAATTAGGAAGTTCCTATTCCGAAGTTCCTATTCTCTAGAAAGTATAGGAACTTCCA
TATGCCATGGCATCACAGTATCGTGATGACAGAGGCAGGGAGTGGGACAAAATTGAAATCAAATAATGAT
TTTATTTTGACTGATAGTGACCTGTTCGTTGCAACAAATTGATAAGCAATGCTTTTTTATAATGCCAACT
TAGTATAAAAAAGCTGAACGAGAAACGTAAAATGATATAAATATCAATATATTAAATTAGATTTTGCATA
AAAAACAGACTACATAATACTGTAAAACACAACATATATGCAGTCACTATGAATCAACTACTTAGATGGT
ATTAGTGACCTGTAACAGAGCATTAGCGCAAGGTGATTTTTGTCTTCTTGCGCTAATTTTTTGTCATCAA
ACCTGTCGCACTCCAGAGAAGCACAAAGCCTCGCAATCCAGTGCAAAGCTAGCTTCTTCGTCTGTTTCTA
CTGGTATTGGCACAAACCTGATTCCAATTTGAGCAAGGCTATGTGCCATCTCGATACTCGTTCTTAACTC
AACAGAAGATGCTTTGTGCATACAGCCCCTCGTTTATTATTTATCTCCTCAGCCAGCCGCTGTGCTTTCA
GTGGATTTCGGATAACAGAAAGGCCGGGAAATACCCAGCCTCGCTTTGTAACGGAGTAGAGACGAAAGTG
ATTGCGCCTACCCGGATATTATCGTGAGGATGCGTCATCGCCATTAATTCACTGATCAGTGATAAGCTGT
CAAACATGAGAATTGATCCGGCTGCCTCGCGCGTTTCGGTGATGACGGTGAAAACCTCTGACACATGCAG
CTCCCGGAGACGGTCACAGCTTGTCTGTAAGCGGATGCCGGGAGCAGACAAGCCCGTCAGGGCGCGTCAG
CGGGTGTTGGCGGGTGTCGGGGCGCAGCCATGACCCAGTCACGTAGCGATAGCGGAGTGTATGCTGCACA
TGACATTAACCTATAAAAATAGGCGTATCACGAGGCCCTTTCGTCTTCAAGAATTAATTCCCAATTCCCC
AGGCATCAAATAAAACGAAAGGCTCAGTCGAAAGACTGGGCCTTTCGTTTTATCTGTTGTTTGTCGGTGA
ACGCTCTCCTGAGTAGGACAAATCCGCCGGGAGCGGATTTGAACGTTGCGAAGCAACGGCCCGGAGGGTG
GCGGGCAGGACGCCCGCCATAAACTGCCAGGAATTAATTCCCCAGGCATCAAATAAAACGAAAGGCTCAG
TCGAAAGACTGGGCCTTTCGTTTTATCTGTTGTTTGTCGGTGAACGCTCTCCTGAGTAGGACAAATCCGC
CGGGAGCGGATTTGAACGTTGCGAAGCAACGGCCCGGAGGGTGGCGGGCAGGACGCCCGCCATAAACTGC
CAGGAATTAATTCCCCAGGCATCAAATAAAACGAAAGGCTCAGTCGAAAGACTGGGCCTTTCGTTTTATC
TGTTGTTTGTCGGTGAACGCTCTCCTGAGTAGGACAAATCCGCCGGGAGCGGATTTGAACGTTGCGAAGC
AACGGCCCGGAGGGTGGCGGGCAGGACGCCCGCCATAAACTGCCAGGAATTGGGGATCGGCCTATGAACT
GTCGACTCGAGGCCTTGACAGGTACCTCATGGATACCTATAATGGTTCCGGAATTCCTTTAAAGAGGGGA
AATCTAGATGGTTTCCAAGGGCGAGGAGGATAACATGGCTATCATTAAAGAGTTCATGCGCTTCAAAGTT
CACATGGAGGGTTCTGTTAACGGTCACGAGTTCGAGATCGAAGGCGAAGGCGAGGGCCGTCCGTATGAAG
GCACCCAGACCGCCAAACTGAAAGTGACTAAAGGCGGCCCGCTGCCTTTTGCGTGGGACATCCTGAGCCC
GCAATTTATGTACGGTTCTAAAGCTTATGTTAAACACCCAGCGGATATCCCGGACTATCTGAAGCTGTCT
TTTCCGGAAGGTTTCAAGTGGGAACGCGTAATGAATTTTGAAGATGGTGGTGTCGTGACCGTCACTCAGG
ACTCCTCCCTGCAGGATGGCGAGTTCATCTATAAAGTTAAACTGCGTGGTACTAATTTTCCATCTGATGG
CCCGGTGATGCAGAAGAAGACGATGGGTTGGGAGGCGTCTAGCGAACGCATGTATCCGGAAGATGGTGCG
CTGAAAGGCGAAATTAAACAGCGCCTGAAACTGAAAGATGGCGGCCATTATGACGCTGAAGTGAAAACCA
CGTACAAAGCCAAGAAACCTGTGCAGCTGCCTGGCGCGTACAATGTGAATATTAAACTGGACATCACCTC
TCATAATGAAGATTATACGATCGTAGAGCAATATGAGCGCGCGGAGGGTCGTCATTCTACCGGTGGCATG
GATGAGCTGTACAAATAA
Features (pLannotate 1.2.2; 21 found; start..end, strand, type, name):
     60..87      +  terminator     rrnB T2 terminator: transcription terminator T2 from the E. coli rrnB gene
    136..167     -  terminator     tonB terminator: bidirectional E. coli tonB-P14 transcription terminator
    244..277     +  protein_bind   FRT (minimal): supports FLP-mediated excision but not integration (Turan and Bode, 2011) FLP recombinase from the Saccharomyces cerevisiae 2μ plasmid
    283..996     -  CDS            λ repressor (ts): temperature-sensitive variant of the phage λ repressor; cIts; thermosensitivity is conferred by the A67T mutation
   1087..1257    +  CDS            xis (fragment): VXIS_LAMBD - Experimental evidence at protein level: Swiss-Prot protein existence level 1. Part of the excision complex necessary for the excision of prophage from the host genome by site-specific recombination at the att site. From Escherichia phage lambda (Bacteriophage lambda).
   1238..2308    +  CDS            λ integrase: integrase from phage λ; int
   2303..2364    +  protein_bind   attL4 (fragment): mutant version of attL; recombination site for the Gateway® LR reaction LR Clonase™
   2535..3350    +  CDS            KanR: aminoglycoside phosphotransferase confers resistance to kanamycin in bacteria or G418 (Geneticin®) in eukaryotes
   3362..3402    +  terminator     bacterial terminator (fragment): putative bacterial transcription terminator
   3472..3860    +  rep_origin     R6K γ ori: γ replication origin from E. coli plasmid R6K; requires the R6K initiator protein pi for replication
   3871..3918    +  protein_bind   FRT: FLP-mediated recombination occurs in the 8-bp core sequence TCTAGAAA (Turan and Bode, 2011). FLP recombinase from the Saccharomyces cerevisiae 2μ plasmid
   3925..3986    +  CDS            λ integrase (fragment): integrase from phage λ; int
   3981..4214    +  protein_bind   λ attP: attP; integrase from phage λ λ integrase
   4196..4339    +  CDS            YDH2_PLAFS (fragment): Protein predicted: Swiss-Prot protein existence level 4. From Plasmodium falciparum (isolate fcm17 / Senegal).
   4338..4584    -  terminator     λ tL3 terminator: transcription terminator tL3 from phage λ
   4641..4681    +  CDS            rop (fragment): Rop protein, which maintains plasmids at low copy number; rop
   4783..4822    +  misc_feature   bom (fragment): basis of mobility region from pBR322
   4907..4993    +  terminator     rrnB T1 terminator: Escherichia coli rrnB; transcription terminator T1 from the E. coli rrnB gene
   5090..5176    +  terminator     rrnB T1 terminator: Escherichia coli rrnB; transcription terminator T1 from the E. coli rrnB gene
   5273..5359    +  terminator     rrnB T1 terminator: Escherichia coli rrnB; transcription terminator T1 from the E. coli rrnB gene
   5538..6245    +  CDS            mCherry: mCherry is a basic (constitutively fluorescent) red fluorescent protein published in 2004, derived from Discosoma sp.. It is reported to be a very rapidly-maturing monomer with low acid sensitivity.
