[The description below was written by a language model from this plasmid's Addgene catalogue record and pLannotate feature annotations shown in this document.]
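Description:
pOSIP-KL-mcherry is a "one-step integration" suicide plasmid built on the pOSIP-KL backbone and designed to insert an mCherry reporter into the phage λ attB site of the E. coli chromosome. It replicates from the R6K γ origin, which depends on the π initiator protein, so it can only be maintained as a low-copy plasmid in pir+ strains. In ordinary E. coli it cannot replicate, and kanamycin selection (KanR, aminoglycoside phosphotransferase) therefore recovers only cells in which the plasmid has integrated.

Integration is driven by elements carried on the plasmid itself: a λ attP site, the λ integrase gene (preceded by a fragment of xis) and the temperature-sensitive cI repressor. In this arrangement the repressor presumably keeps integrase expression off at permissive temperature and allows it on thermal induction, which is consistent with the recorded 30°C growth temperature. Integrase then recombines attP with chromosomal attB.

Two FRT sites flank the block containing the repressor, integrase, KanR and R6K origin. After integration, FLP recombinase can excise this module, leaving the attP-derived junction and the cargo. The mCherry coding sequence sits outside the FRT-bounded region and is insulated by multiple terminators (three rrnB T1 copies upstream; rrnB T2, tonB and λ tL3 nearby). The feature table does not annotate a promoter for mCherry, and the catalogue lists the insert species as E. coli although mCherry derives from a Discosoma protein. Short hits to rop, bom, attL4 and a Plasmodium protein appear to be annotation fragments or artefacts. The associated work concerns CRISPRi screening with dCas9 in E. coli, but the record does not state the reporter's role there.
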