Addgene plasmid #116947: pOSIP-KL-mcherry
Purpose: Integrating mCherry into lambda attB in E. coli chromosome.
Depositing lab: David Bikard. Depositing organization: Institut Pasteur. Publication: A CRISPRi screen in E. coli reveals sequence-specific toxicity of dCas9. Cui L, Vigouroux A, Rousset F, Varet H, Khanna V, Bikard D. Nat Commun. 2018 May 15;9(1):1912. doi: 10.1038/s41467-018-04209-5. PubMed 29765036.
Backbone
  Vector backbone: pOSIP-KL
Growth in bacteria
  Bacterial resistance: Kanamycin, 50 μg/mL
  Growth temperature: 30°C
  Growth strain: pir+
  Copy number: Low Copy
Gene/Insert
  Gene/Insert name: mcherry
  Species: E. coli
Terms and licenses: Academic/Nonprofit Terms; Industry Terms: Not Available to Industry
How to cite: pOSIP-KL-mcherry was a gift from David Bikard (Addgene plasmid # 116947 ; http://n2t.net/addgene:116947 ; RRID:Addgene_116947)
