>Addgene plasmid #116947 | pOSIP-KL-mcherry | addgene partial sequence | sequence record 240242 | 3primeUP 5'-GGCGTATCACGAGGCCC-3'
NNNNNNNNNNNNNTCCNNGGCATCAAATAAAACGAAAGGCTCAGTCGAAAGACTGGGCCTTTCGTTTTAT
CTGTTGTTTGTCGGTGAACGCTCTCCTGAGTAGGACAAATCCGCCGGGAGCGGATTTGAACGTTGCGAAG
CAACGGCCCGGAGGGTGGCGGGCAGGACGCCCGCCATAAACTGCCAGGAATTAATTCCCCAGGCATCAAA
TAAAACGAAAGGCTCAGTCGAAAGACTGGGCCTTTCGTTTTATCTGTTGTTTGTCGGTGAACGCTCTCCT
GAGTAGGACAAATCCGCCGGGAGCGGATTTGAACGTTGCGAAGCAACGGCCCGGAGGGTGGCGGGCAGGA
CGCCCGCCATAAACTGCCAGGAATTAATTCCCCAGGCATCAAATAAAACGAAAGGCTCAGTCGAAAGACT
GGGCCTTTCGTTTTATCTGTTGTTTGTCGGTGAACGCTCTCCTGAGTAGGACAAATCCGCCGGGAGCGGA
TTTGAACGTTGCGAAGCAACGGCCCGGAGGGTGGCGGGCAGGACGCCCGCCATAAACTGCCAGGAATTGG
GGATCGGCCTATGAACTGTCGACTCGAGGCCTTGACAGGTACCTCATGGATACCTATAATGGTTCCGGAA
TTCCTTTAAAGAGGGGAAATCTAGATGGTTTCCAAGGGCGAGGAGGATAACATGGCTATCATTAAAGAGT
TCATGCGCTTCAAAGTTCACATGGAGGGTTCTGTTAACGGTCACGAGTTCGAGATCGAAGGCGAAGGCGA
GGGCCGTCCGTATGAAGGCACCCAGACCGCCAAACTGAAAGTGACTAAAGGCGGCCCGCTGCCTTTTGCG
TGGGACATCCTGAGCCCGCAATTTATGTACGGTTCTAAGCTTATGTTANCACCCAGCGGATATCCCGGAC
TATCTGAAGCTGTCTTTTCCGGAAGGTTTCAAGNNGNAACGCGTAATGAATTTTGAAGATGGNGGNGNN
